>Addgene plasmid #147633 | pT7-EGFP-C1-HsNot3-del632-654_T | depositor full sequence | sequence record 290080 | Full Sequence
TAGTTATTAATAGTAATCAATTACGGGGTCATTAGTTCATAGCCCATATATGGAGTTCCGCGTTACATAA
CTTACGGTAAATGGCCCGCCTGGCTGACCGCCCAACGACCCCCGCCCATTGACGTCAATAATGACGTATG
TTCCCATAGTAACGCCAATAGGGACTTTCCATTGACGTCAATGGGTGGAGTATTTACGGTAAACTGCCCA
CTTGGCAGTACATCAAGTGTATCATATGCCAAGTACGCCCCCTATTGACGTCAATGACGGTAAATGGCCC
GCCTGGCATTATGCCCAGTACATGACCTTATGGGACTTTCCTACTTGGCAGTACATCTACGTATTAGTCA
TCGCTATTACCATGGTGATGCGGTTTTGGCAGTACATCAATGGGCGTGGATAGCGGTTTGACTCACGGGG
ATTTCCAAGTCTCCACCCCATTGACGTCAATGGGAGTTTGTTTTGGCACCAAAATCAACGGGACTTTCCA
AAATGTCGTAACAACTCCGCCCCATTGACGCAAATGGGCGGTAGGCGTGTACGGTGGGAGGTCTATATAA
GCAGAGCTCTCTGGCTAACTAGAGAACCCACTGCTTACTGGCTTATCGAAATTAATACGACTCACTATAG
GGAGACCCAAGCTCTAGCGCTACCGGTCGCCACCATGGTGAGCAAGGGCGAGGAGCTGTTCACCGGGGTG
GTGCCCATCCTGGTCGAGCTGGACGGCGACGTAAACGGCCACAAGTTCAGCGTGTCCGGCGAGGGCGAGG
GCGATGCCACCTACGGCAAGCTGACCCTGAAGTTCATCTGCACCACCGGCAAGCTGCCCGTGCCCTGGCC
CACCCTCGTGACCACCCTGACCTACGGCGTGCAGTGCTTCAGCCGCTACCCCGACCACATGAAGCAGCAC
GACTTCTTCAAGTCCGCCATGCCCGAAGGCTACGTCCAGGAGCGCACCATCTTCTTCAAGGACGACGGCA
ACTACAAGACCCGCGCCGAGGTGAAGTTCGAGGGCGACACCCTGGTGAACCGCATCGAGCTGAAGGGCAT
CGACTTCAAGGAGGACGGCAACATCCTGGGGCACAAGCTGGAGTACAACTACAACAGCCACAACGTCTAT
ATCATGGCCGACAAGCAGAAGAACGGCATCAAGGTGAACTTCAAGATCCGCCACAACATCGAGGACGGCA
GCGTGCAGCTCGCCGACCACTACCAGCAGAACACCCCCATCGGCGACGGCCCCGTGCTGCTGCCCGACAA
CCACTACCTGAGCACCCAGTCCGCCCTGAGCAAAGACCCCAACGAGAAGCGCGATCACATGGTCCTGCTG
GAGTTCGTGACCGCCGCCGGGATCACTCTCGGCATGGACGAGCTGTACAAGTCCGGACTCAGATCTCGAG
CTCAAGCTTCGAATTCTGCAGTCGACGGTACCGCGGGCGCGGACAAGCGCAAACTCCAAGGTGAGATTGA
TCGCTGCCTCAAGAAGGTGTCCGAGGGCGTGGAGCAGTTTGAAGATATTTGGCAGAAGCTCCACAATGCA
GCCAACGCGAACCAGAAAGAAAAGTATGAGGCTGACCTAAAGAAGGAGATTAAGAAGCTACAACGGCTGA
GGGACCAAATCAAGACATGGGTAGCGTCCAACGAGATCAAGGACAAGAGGCAGCTTATAGACAACCGCAA
GCTCATTGAGACGCAAATGGAACGGTTCAAAGTTGTGGAACGAGAGACCAAAACCAAAGCTTACAGCAAA
GAGGGCCTGGGCCTGGCCCAGAAGGTAGATCCTGCCCAGAAGGAGAAGGAAGAGGTTGGCCAGTGGCTCA
CGAATACCATCGACACGCTCAACATGCAGGTGGACCAGTTTGAGAGTGAAGTGGAGTCACTGTCAGTGCA
GACACGCAAGAAGAAGGGCGACAAGGATAAGCAGGACCGGATTGAGGGCTTGAAGCGGCACATCGAGAAG
CACCGCTACCACGTGCGCATGCTAGAGACCATCCTGCGCATGCTGGACAATGACTCCATCCTCGTTGACG
CCATCCGCAAGATCAAGGACGACGTTGAGTACTATGTTGACTCATCCCAGGACCCCGACTTCGAGGAGAA
CGAGTTTCTCTACGATGACCTGGACCTCGAGGACATTCCACAGGCGCTGGTCGCCACCTCCCCCCCCAGC
CACAGCCACATGGAGGATGAGATCTTCAACCAGTCCAGCAGCACGCCCACCTCAACCACCTCCAGCTCTC
CCATCCCGCCCAGCCCAGCCAACTGTACCACGGAAAACTCTGAAGATGATAAGAAGAGGGGACGTTCCAC
AGACAGTGAAGTCAGCCAGTCTCCAGCCAAAAACGGCTCCAAGCCTGTCCACAGCAACCAGCACCCTCAG
TCCCCAGCTGTGCCGCCCACCTACCCCTCCGGCCCCCCGCCTGCTGCCTCTGCCTTGAGCACCACTCCTG
GCAACAATGGGGTCCCCGCCCCCGCAGCACCCCCAAGTGCCCTGGGCCCCAAGGCCAGTCCAGCTCCCAG
CCACAACTCGGGCACCCCTGCTCCCTATGCCCAGGCTGTGGCCCCACCAGCTCCCAGTGGGCCCAGCACG
ACCCAGCCCCGGCCCCCCAGCGTCCAGCCTAGCGGAGGCGGAGGCGGCGGCAGCGGAGGTGGAGGGAGCA
GCAGCAGTAGTAACAGCAGTGCCGGTGGAGGGGCTGGCAAGCAGAATGGCGCCACCAGTTACAGCTCAGT
TGTGGCAGACAGCCCGGCAGAGGTGGCTTTGAGCAGCAGTGGGGGCAACAATGCCAGCAGCCAGGCCTTG
GGCCCCCCTTCCGGCCCCCACAACCCACCTCCCAGCACCTCGAAGGAACCCAGTGCGGCAGCCCCAACGG
GGGCTGGGGGCGTGGCCCCAGGCTCAGGGAACAACTCAGGGGGACCCAGCCTCCTGGTGCCACTGCCTGT
GAATCCTCCCAGCTCCCCAACGCCCAGCTTCAGTGATGCCAAGGCAGCCGGTGCCCTGCTCAATGGGCCT
CCACAGTTCAGCACCGCCCCAGAAATCAAGGCCCCTGAGCCTCTGAGCTCCTTGAAGTCCATGGCGGAAC
GGGCAGCCATCAGCTCTGGCATTGAGGACCCTGTGCCAACGCTGCACCTGACCGAGCGAGACATCATCCT
GAGCAGTACATCAGCACCTCCGGCCTCAGCCCAGCCGCCCCTGCAGCTGTCAGAGGTGAACATACCGCTG
TCGCTGGGTGTCTGTCCACTGGGCCCTGTGCCCCTCACCAAGGAGCAGCTCTATCAGCAGGCCATGGAAG
AGGCCGCCTGGCACCACATGCCTCACCCCTCTGACTCTCCACACTCGGACACTGTGGAATTCTACCAGCG
CCTGTCGACCGAGACACTCTTCTTCATCTTCTACTATCTGGAGGGCACTAAGGCACAGTATCTGGCAGCC
AAGGCCCTAAAGAAGCAGTCATGGCGATTCCACACCAAGTACATGATGTGGTTCCAGAGGCACGAGGAGC
CCAAGACCATCACTGACGAGTTTGAGCAGGGCACCTACATCTACTTTGACTACGAGAAGTGGGGCCAGCG
GAAGAAGGAAGGCTTCACCTTTGAGTACCGCTACCTGGAGGACCGGGACCTCCAGTGAGGATCCACCGGA
TCTAGATAACTGATCATAATCAGCCATACCACATTTGTAGAGGTTTTACTTGCTTTAAAAAACCTCCCAC
ACCTCCCCCTGAACCTGAAACATAAAATGAATGCAATTGTTGTTGTTAACTTGTTTATTGCAGCTTATAA
TGGTTACAAATAAAGCAATAGCATCACAAATTTCACAAATAAAGCATTTTTTTCACTGCATTCTAGTTGT
GGTTTGTCCAAACTCATCAATGTATCTTAACGCGTAAATTGTAAGCGTTAATATTTTGTTAAAATTCGCG
TTAAATTTTTGTTAAATCAGCTCATTTTTTAACCAATAGGCCGAAATCGGCAAAATCCCTTATAAATCAA
AAGAATAGACCGAGATAGGGT
[37 nt withheld, positions 4012-4048]
AAAGAACGTGGACTCCAACGTCAAAGG
[49 nt withheld, positions 4076-4124]
T
[91 nt withheld, positions 4126-4216]
G
[124 nt withheld, positions 4218-4341]
CAGGTGGCACTTTTCGGGGAAATGTGCGCGGAACCCCTATTTGTTTATTTTTCTAAATACATTCAAATAT
GTATCCGCTCATGAGACAATAACCCTGATAAATGCTTCAATAATATTGAAAAAGGAAGAGTCCTGAGGCG
GAAAGAACCAGCTGTGGAATGTGTGTCAGTTAGGGTGTGGAAAGTCCCCAGGCTCCCCAGCAGGCAGAAG
TATGCAAAGCATGCATCTCAATTAGTCAGCAACCAGGTGTGGAAAGTCCCCAGGCTCCCCAGCAGGCAGA
AGTATGCAAAGCATGCATCTCAATTAGTCAGCAACCATAGTCCCGCCCCTAACTCCGCCCATCCCGCCCC
TAACTCCGCCCAGTTCCGCCCATTCTCCGCCCCATGGCTGACTAATTTTTTTTATTTATGCAGAGGCCGA
GGCCGCCTCGGCCTCTGAGCTATTCCAGAAGTAGTGAGGAGGCTTTTTTGGAGGCCTAGGCTTTTGCAAA
GATCGATCAAGAGACAGGATGAGGATCGTTTCGCATGATTGAACAAGATGGATTGCACGCAGGTTCTCCG
GCCGCTTGGGTGGAGAGGCTATTCGGCTATGACTGGGCACAACAGACAATCGGCTGCTCTGATGCCGCCG
TGTTCCGGCTGTCAGCGCAGGGGCGCCCGGTTCTTTTTGTCAAGACCGACCTGTCCGGTGCCCTGAATGA
ACTGCAAGACGAGGCAGCGCGGCTATCGTGGCTGGCCACGACGGGCGTTCCTTGCGCAGCTGTGCTCGAC
GTTGTCACTGAAGCGGGAAGGGACTGGCTGCTATTGGGCGAAGTGCCGGGGCAGGATCTCCTGTCATCTC
ACCTTGCTCCTGCCGAGAAAGTATCCATCATGGCTGATGCAATGCGGCGGCTGCATACGCTTGATCCGGC
TACCTGCCCATTCGACCACCAAGCGAAACATCGCATCGAGCGAGCACGTACTCGGATGGAAGCCGGTCTT
GTCGATCAGGATGATCTGGACGAAGAGCATCAGGGGCTCGCGCCAGCCGAACTGTTCGCCAGGCTCAAGG
CGAGCATGCCCGACGGCGAGGATCTCGTCGTGACCCATGGCGATGCCTGCTTGCCGAATATCATGGTGGA
AAATGGCCGCTTTTCTGGATTCATCGACTGTGGCCGGCTGGGTGTGGCGGACCGCTATCAGGACATAGCG
TTGGCTACCCGTGATATTGCTGAAGAGCTTGGCGGCGAATGGGCTGACCGCTTCCTCGTGCTTTACGGTA
TCGCCGCTCCCGATTCGCAGCGCATCGCCTTCTATCGCCTTCTTGACGAGTTCTTCTGAGCGGGACTCTG
GGGTTCGAAATGACCGACCAAGCGACGCCCAACCTGCCATCACGAGATTTCGATTCCACCGCCGCCTTCT
ATGAAAGGTTGGGCTTCGGAATCGTTTTCCGGGACGCCGGCTGGATGATCCTCCAGCGCGGGGATCTCAT
GCTGGAGTTCTTCGCCCACCCTAGGGGGAGGCTAACTGAAACACGGAAGGAGACAATACCGGAAGGAACC
CGCGCTATGACGGCAATAAAAAGACAGAATAAAACGCACGGTGTTGGGTCGTTTGTTCATAAACGCGGGG
TTCGGTCCCAGGGCTGGCACTCTGTCGATACCCCACCGAGACCCCATTGGGGCCAATACGCCCGCGTTTC
TTCCTTTTCCCCACCCCACCCCCCAAGTTCGGGTGAAGGCCCAGGGCTCGCAGCCAACGTCGGGGCGGCA
GGCCCTGCCATAGCCTCAGGTTACTCATATATACTTTAGATTGATTTAAAACTTCATTTTTAATTTAAAA
GGATCTAGGTGAAGATCCTTTTTGATAATCTCATGACCAAAATCCCTTAACGTGAGTTTTCGTTCCACTG
AGCGTCAGACCCCGTAGAAAAGATCAAAGGATCTTCTTGAGATCCTTTTTTTCTGCGCGTAATCTGCTGC
TTGCAAACAAAAAAACCACCGCTACCAGCGGTGGTTTGTTTGCCGGATCAAGAGCTACCAACTCTTTTTC
CGAAGGTAACTGGCTTCAGCAGAGCGCAGATACCAAATACTGTCCTTCTAGTGTAGCCGTAGTTAGGCCA
CCACTTCAAGAACTCTGTAGCACCGCCTACATACCTCGCTCTGCTAATCCTGTTACCAGTGGCTGCTGCC
AGTGGCGATAAGTCGTGTCTTACCGGGTTGGACTCAAGACGATAGTTACCGGATAAGGCGCAGCGGTCGG
GCTGAACGGGGGGTTCGTGCACACAGCCCAGCTTGGAGCGAACGACCTACACCGAACTGAGATACCTACA
GCGTGAGCTATGAGAAAGCGCCACGCTTCCCGAAGGGAGAAAGGCGGACAGGTATCCGGTAAGCGGCAGG
GTCGGAACAGGAGAGCGCACGAGGGAGCTTCCAGGGGGAAACGCCTGGTATCTTTATAGTCCTGTCGGGT
TTCGCCACCTCTGACTTGAGCGTCGATTTTTGTGATGCTCGTCAGGGGGGCGGAGCCTATGGAAAAACGC
CAGCAACGCGGCCTTTTTACGGTTCCTGGCCTTTTGCTGGCCTTTTGCTCACATGTTCTTTCCTGCGTTA
TCCCCTGATTCTGTGGATAACCGTATTACCGCCATGCAT
Features (pLannotate 1.2.2; 17 found; start..end, strand, type, name):
     61..364     +  enhancer       CMV enhancer: human cytomegalovirus immediate early enhancer
    365..568     +  promoter       CMV promoter: human cytomegalovirus (CMV) immediate early promoter
    564..597     +  LTR            5' LTR (truncated) (fragment): truncated 5' long terminal repeat (LTR) from HIV-1
    613..631     +  promoter       T7 promoter: promoter for bacteriophage T7 RNA polymerase
    665..1381    +  CDS            EGFP: EGFP is a basic (constitutively fluorescent) green fluorescent protein published in 1996, derived from Aequorea victoria. It is reported to be a rapidly-maturing weak dimer with moderate acid sensitivity.
   1382..1438    +  misc_feature   MCS (fragment): multiple cloning site
   1439..3625    +  CDS            CNOT3: CNOT3_HUMAN - Also known as KIAA0691, LENG2, NOT3. Experimental evidence at protein level: Swiss-Prot protein existence level 1. Component of the CCR4-NOT complex which is one of the major cellular mRNA deadenylases and is linked to various cellular processes including bulk mRNA degradation, miRNA-mediated repression, translational repression during translational initiation and general transcription regulation. Additional complex functions may be a consequence of its influence on mRNA expression. May be involved in metabolic regulation; may be involved in recruitment of the CCR4-NOT complex to
   3651..3735    +  CDS            large T antigen (fragment): large T antigen from SV40 (simian virus 40)
   3758..3879    +  polyA_signal   SV40 poly(A) signal: SV40 polyadenylation signal
   3913..4341    -  rep_origin     f1 ori (sequence partly withheld): f1 bacteriophage origin of replication; arrow indicates direction of (+) strand synthesis
   4368..4472    +  promoter       AmpR promoter: bla
   4474..4831    +  promoter       SV40 promoter: SV40 enhancer and early promoter
   4866..5660    +  CDS            NeoR/KanR: aminoglycoside phosphotransferase from Tn5; aph(3')-II (or nptII); confers resistance to neomycin, kanamycin, and G418 (Geneticin®)
   5681..5833    +  CDS            ble (fragment): BLE_KLEPN - Experimental evidence at protein level: Swiss-Prot protein existence level 1. Binding protein with a strong affinity to the bleomycin family of antibiotics. Binds to CL990; an antimitotic-antibiotic compound. From Klebsiella pneumoniae.
   5892..5939    +  polyA_signal   HSV TK poly(A) signal: herpes simplex virus thymidine kinase polyadenylation signal (Cole and Stacy, 1985)
   6030..6046    -  polyA_signal   bGH poly(A) signal (fragment): bovine growth hormone polyadenylation signal
   6268..6856    +  rep_origin     ori: high-copy-number ColE1/pMB1/pBR322/pUC origin of replication
