[The description below was written by a language model from this plasmid's Addgene catalogue record and pLannotate feature annotations shown in this document.]
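Description:
pT7-EGFP-C1-HsNot3-del632-654_T is a 6,970 nt mammalian expression plasmid that produces human NOT3 (CNOT3), a subunit of the CCR4-NOT deadenylase complex, as a fusion with EGFP at its N-terminus. The catalogue lists the backbone as unknown, but the name and the annotated layout match an EGFP-C1-style vector carrying an added T7 promoter. The CMV immediate early enhancer and promoter drive transcription in mammalian cells. A bacteriophage T7 promoter sits between the CMV promoter and the EGFP coding sequence, which would also allow transcription by T7 RNA polymerase. EGFP is followed by a remnant of the multiple cloning site, then the CNOT3 coding sequence, and the unit ends with an SV40 polyadenylation signal. As the name indicates, the insert carries an internal deletion of residues 632–654. The record notes that the cDNA was derived from a Kazusa clone.

The plasmid replicates in bacteria from a high-copy ColE1/pUC-type origin, and an f1 origin is also present. Selection relies on a single Tn5 NeoR/KanR gene placed behind tandem bacterial (bla) and SV40 early promoters and terminated by an HSV TK poly(A) signal. This gives kanamycin resistance in E. coli and would allow G418 selection in mammalian cells. Several short annotations (HIV-1 LTR, SV40 large T antigen, ble and bGH poly(A) fragments) are probably partial matches to backbone sequence rather than functional elements.

The construct comes from a structural and functional study of the NOT module of the human CCR4-NOT complex. The record does not state what the deletion is meant to disrupt. A GFP-tagged deletion mutant of this kind is suited to comparing expression, localisation or interactions with the wild-type protein in transfected human cells. The depositor sequence may be theoretical rather than fully verified.
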