Addgene plasmid #147633: pT7-EGFP-C1-HsNot3-del632-654_T
Purpose: Mammalian Expression of HsNot3-del632-654
Depositing lab: Elisa Izaurralde. Depositing organization: Max Planck Institute for Developmental Biology. Publication: Structure and assembly of the NOT module of the human CCR4-NOT complex. Boland A, Chen Y, Raisch T, Jonas S, Kuzuoglu-Ozturk D, Wohlbold L, Weichenrieder O, Izaurralde E. Nat Struct Mol Biol. 2013 Nov;20(11):1289-97. doi: 10.1038/nsmb.2681. Epub 2013 Oct 13. PubMed 24121232.
Backbone
  Vector backbone: Unknown
  Vector type: Mammalian Expression
Growth in bacteria
  Bacterial resistance: Kanamycin, 50 μg/mL
  Growth temperature: 37°C
  Growth strain: DH5alpha
  Copy number: High Copy
Gene/Insert
  Gene/Insert name: HsNot3-del632-654 (alt name: NOT3 cloned from a clone of Kazusa: KIAA0691)
  Species: H. sapiens (human)
  Entrez Gene: CNOT3 (a.k.a. IDDSADF, LENG2, NOT3, NOT3H)
  Cloning method: Unknown
Terms and licenses: Academic/Nonprofit Terms; Industry Terms: Not Available to Industry
Depositor comments: sequence given by NCBI:NM_014516.3. Plasmids from this collection were made available to the research community and donated after the lab closed. Please note that the sequence provided by the depositing laboratory may be theoretical/predicted or based on Sanger sequencing results. There may be discrepancies between sequencing results obtained by Addgene and the depositor sequence. If an Addgene verified sequence is not available, please contact before placing your order to request that our lab fully sequence the plasmid.
How to cite: pT7-EGFP-C1-HsNot3-del632-654_T was a gift from Elisa Izaurralde (Addgene plasmid # 147633 ; http://n2t.net/addgene:147633 ; RRID:Addgene_147633)
